>Addgene plasmid #178738 | pAc2_Cas6 | addgene full sequence | sequence record 354634 | Addgene NGS Result
TGGCGAATGGG
[124 nt withheld, positions 12-135]
C
[91 nt withheld, positions 137-227]
A
[49 nt withheld, positions 229-277]
CCTTTGACGTTGGAGTCCACGTTCTTT
[37 nt withheld, positions 305-341]
ACCCTATCTCGGTCTATTCTTTTGATTTATAAGGGATTTTGCCGATTTCGGCCTATTGGTTAAAAAATGA
GCTGATTTAACAAAAATTTAACGCGAATTTTAACAAAATATTAACGCTTACAATTTAGGTGGCACTTTTC
GGGGAAATGTGCGCGGAACCCCTATTTGTTTATTTTTCTAAATACATTCAAATATGTATCCGCTCATGAA
TTAATTCTTAGAAAAACTCATCGAGCATCAAATGAAACTGCAATTTATTCATATCAGGATTATCAATACC
ATATTTTTGAAAAAGCCGTTTCTGTAATGAAGGAGAAAACTCACCGAGGCAGTTCCATAGGATGGCAAGA
TCCTGGTATCGGTCTGCGATTCCGACTCGTCCAACATCAATACAACCTATTAATTTCCCCTCGTCAAAAA
TAAGGTTATCAAGTGAGAAATCACCATGAGTGACGACTGAATCCGGTGAGAATGGCAAAAGTTTATGCAT
TTCTTTCCAGACTTGTTCAACAGGCCAGCCATTACGCTCGTCATCAAAATCACTCGCATCAACCAAACCG
TTATTCATTCGTGATTGCGCCTGAGCGAGACGAAATACGCGATCGCTGTTAAAAGGACAATTACAAACAG
GAATCGAATGCAACCGGCGCAGGAACACTGCCAGCGCATCAACAATATTTTCACCTGAATCAGGATATTC
TTCTAATACCTGGAATGCTGTTTTCCCGGGGATCGCAGTGGTGAGTAACCATGCATCATCAGGAGTACGG
ATAAAATGCTTGATGGTCGGAAGAGGCATAAATTCCGTCAGCCAGTTTAGTCTGACCATCTCATCTGTAA
CATCATTGGCAACGCTACCTTTGCCATGTTTCAGAAACAACTCTGGCGCATCGGGCTTCCCATACAATCG
ATAGATTGTCGCACCTGATTGCCCGACATTATCGCGAGCCCATTTATACCCATATAAATCAGCATCCATG
TTGGAATTTAATCGCGGCCTAGAGCAAGACGTTTCCCGTTGAATATGGCTCATAACACCCCTTGTATTAC
TGTTTATGTAAGCAGACAGTTTTATTGTTCATGACCAAAATCCCTTAACGTGAGTTTTCGTTCCACTGAG
CGTCAGACCCCGTAGAAAAGATCAAAGGATCTTCTTGAGATCCTTTTTTTCTGCGCGTAATCTGCTGCTT
GCAAACAAAAAAACCACCGCTACCAGCGGTGGTTTGTTTGCCGGATCAAGAGCTACCAACTCTTTTTCCG
AAGGTAACTGGCTTCAGCAGAGCGCAGATACCAAATACTGTCCTTCTAGTGTAGCCGTAGTTAGGCCACC
ACTTCAAGAACTCTGTAGCACCGCCTACATACCTCGCTCTGCTAATCCTGTTACCAGTGGCTGCTGCCAG
TGGCGATAAGTCGTGTCTTACCGGGTTGGACTCAAGACGATAGTTACCGGATAAGGCGCAGCGGTCGGGC
TGAACGGGGGGTTCGTGCACACAGCCCAGCTTGGAGCGAACGACCTACACCGAACTGAGATACCTACAGC
GTGAGCTATGAGAAAGCGCCACGCTTCCCGAAGGGAGAAAGGCGGACAGGTATCCGGTAAGCGGCAGGGT
CGGAACAGGAGAGCGCACGAGGGAGCTTCCAGGGGGAAACGCCTGGTATCTTTATAGTCCTGTCGGGTTT
CGCCACCTCTGACTTGAGCGTCGATTTTTGTGATGCTCGTCAGGGGGGCGGAGCCTATGGAAAAACGCCA
GCAACGCGGCCTTTTTACGGTTCCTGGCCTTTTGCTGGCCTTTTGCTCACATGTTCTTTCCTGCGTTATC
CCCTGATTCTGTGGATAACCGTATTACCGCCTTTGAGTGAGCTGATACCGCTCGCCGCAGCCGAACGACC
GAGCGCAGCGAGTCAGTGAGCGAGGAAGCGGAAGAGCGCCTGATGCGGTATTTTCTCCTTACGCATCTGT
GCGGTATTTCACACCGCAATGGTGCACTCTCAGTACAATCTGCTCTGATGCCGCATAGTTAAGCCAGTAT
ACACTCCGCTATCGCTACGTGACTGGGTCATGGCTGCGCCCCGACACCCGCCAACACCCGCTGACGCGCC
CTGACGGGCTTGTCTGCTCCCGGCATCCGCTTACAGACAAGCTGTGACCGTCTCCGGGAGCTGCATGTGT
CAGAGGTTTTCACCGTCATCACCGAAACGCGCGAGGCAGCTGCGGTAAAGCTCATCAGCGTGGTCGTGAA
GCGATTCACAGATGTCTGCCTGTTCATCCGCGTCCAGCTCGTTGAGTTTCTCCAGAAGCGTTAATGTCTG
GCTTCTGATAAAGCGGGCCATGTTAAGGGCGGTTTTTTCCTGTTTGGTCACTGATGCCTCCGTGTAAGGG
GGATTTCTGTTCATGGGGGTAATGATACCGATGAAACGAGAGAGGATGCTCACGATACGGGTTACTGATG
ATGAACATGCCCGGTTACTGGAACGTTGTGAGGGTAAACAACTGGCGGTATGGATGCGGCGGGACCAGAG
AAAAATCACTCAGGGTCAATGCCAGCGCTTCGTTAATACAGATGTAGGTGTTCCACAGGGTAGCCAGCAG
CATCCTGCGATGCAGATCCGGAACATAATGGTGCAGGGCGCTGACTTCCGCGTTTCCAGACTTTACGAAA
CACGGAAACCGAAGACCATTCATGTTGTTGCTCAGGTCGCAGACGTTTTGCAGCAGCAGTCGCTTCACGT
TCGCTCGCGTATCGGTGATTCATTCTGCTAACCAGTAAGGCAACCCCGCCAGCCTAGCCGGGTCCTCAAC
GACAGGAGCACGATCATGCGCACCCGTGGGGCCGCCATGCCGGCGATAATGGCCTGCTTCTCGCCGAAAC
GTTTGGTGGCGGGACCAGTGACGAAGGCTTGAGCGAGGGCGTGCAAGATTCCGAATACCGCAAGCGACAG
GCCGATCATCGTCGCGCTCCAGCGAAAGCGGTCCTCGCCGAAAATGACCCAGAGCGCTGCCGGCACCTGT
CCTACGAGTTGCATGATAAAGAAGACAGTCATAAGTGCGGCGACGATAGTCATGCCCCGCGCCCACCGGA
AGGAGCTGACTGGGTTGAAGGCTCTCAAGGGCATCGGTCGAGATCCCGGTGCCTAATGAGTGAGCTAACT
TACATTAATTGCGTTGCGCTCACTGCCCGCTTTCCAGTCGGGAAACCTGTCGTGCCAGCTGCATTAATGA
ATCGGCCAACGCGCGGGGAGAGGCGGTTTGCGTATTGGGCGCCAGGGTGGTTTTTCTTTTCACCAGTGAG
ACGGGCAACAGCTGATTGCCCTTCACCGCCTGGCCCTGAGAGAGTTGCAGCAAGCGGTCCACGCTGGTTT
GCCCCAGCAGGCGAAAATCCTGTTTGATGGTGGTTAACGGCGGGATATAACATGAGCTGTCTTCGGTATC
GTCGTATCCCACTACCGAGATATCCGCACCAACGCGCAGCCCGGACTCGGTAATGGCGCGCATTGCGCCC
AGCGCCATCTGATCGTTGGCAACCAGCATCGCAGTGGGAACGATGCCCTCATTCAGCATTTGCATGGTTT
GTTGAAAACCGGACATGGCACTCCAGTCGCCTTCCCGTTCCGCTATCGGCTGAATTTGATTGCGAGTGAG
ATATTTATGCCAGCCAGCCAGACGCAGACGCGCCGAGACAGAACTTAATGGGCCCGCTAACAGCGCGATT
TGCTGGTGACCCAATGCGACCAGATGCTCCACGCCCAGTCGCGTACCGTCTTCATGGGAGAAAATAATAC
TGTTGATGGGTGTCTGGTCAGAGACATCAAGAAATAACGCCGGAACATTAGTGCAGGCAGCTTCCACAGC
AATGGCATCCTGGTCATCCAGCGGATAGTTAATGATCAGCCCACTGACGCGTTGCGCGAGAAGATTGTGC
ACCGCCGCTTTACAGGCTTCGACGCCGCTTCGTTCTACCATCGACACCACCACGCTGGCACCCAGTTGAT
CGGCGCGAGATTTAATCGCCGCGACAATTTGCGACGGCGCGTGCAGGGCCAGACTGGAGGTGGCAACGCC
AATCAGCAACGACTGTTTGCCCGCCAGTTGTTGTGCCACGCGGTTGGGAATGTAATTCAGCTCCGCCATC
GCCGCTTCCACTTTTTCCCGCGTTTTCGCAGAAACGTGGCTGGCCTGGTTCACCACGCGGGAAACGGTCT
GATAAGAGACACCGGCATACTCTGCGACATCGTATAACGTTACTGGTTTCACATTCACCACCCTGAATTG
ACTCTCTTCCGGGCGCTATCATGCCATACCGCGAAAGGTTTTGCGCCATTCGATGGTGTCCGGGATCTCG
ACGCTCTCCCTTATGCGACTCCTGCATTAGGAAGCAGCCCAGTAGTAGGTTGAGGCCGTTGAGCACCGCC
GCCGCAAGGAATGGTGCATGCAAGGAGATGGCGCCCAACAGTCCCCCGGCCACGGGGCCTGCCACCATAC
CCACGCCGAAACAAGCGCTCATGAGCCCGAAGTGGCGAGCCCGATCTTCCCCATCGGTGATGTCGGCGAT
ATAGGCGCCAGCAACCGCACCTGTGGCGCCGGTGATGCCGGCCACGATGCGTCCGGCGTAGAGGATCGAG
ATCTCGATCCCGCGAAATTAATACGACTCACTATAGGGGAATTGTGAGCGGATAACAATTCCCTCTAGAG
GCCGACTGTCGGCTTATCACTTGACTTATACGTCAATAATTTATAAGGAGGTTTTTTATGAGTACTTCGC
TGATAGCTTCAGTACTTCACTTAGATCGCCGTGCAGTTCAGGCATTACGCATCACTGATCCGTATTCACT
ACACCGTGTTGTGTACAGTTTATACGCGGATGTACGTAATGACGCCGAGAAATCTGCCTCACAGGCCTCC
GGGATCCTTTACGCGGACCAAGGAGGGGATCTGAGAGGGCGCCGTATACTGATGTTAGCGAATCGTGAAC
CGGCAGCATGTCTTGATGGAGAATACGGGGAAGTTAGATCAAAACCTATCCCGGCAGACTTTCTGGAACA
CGAACGCTACCGATTCAAAGTTCTTGTGAATCCGACACGCCGTGACAACGCTTCAGGAAAGCTGGTGCCT
GTTAAAGGTCGGGAAGCTATTGGACAATGGTTTTGTGAACGGTCTGAATCTAGTTGGGGATTTCGTGTGG
ACGCCGAACGTCTGCAGGTGGAAAGAATCGAAGTATTACGATTTGCCGATAAACATCAGCATCCAGTTAC
CATTGCCCAGGCGCATGTGCAGGGTCAATTAGTCGTTACGGATCGGTCCCGGTTTCGGCTAGCGTTTTCA
CAGGGAATTGGCCGAGCTCGAGCATTTGGTTGCGGTTTGTTACAAATAGTACCGCTAATCGATCATCCCT
TTGCCTAACTCGAGCACCACCACCACCACCACTGAGATCCGGCTGCTAACAAAGCCCGAAAGGAAGCTGA
GTTGGCTGCTGCCACCGCTGAGCAATAACTAGCATAACCCCTTGGGGCCTCTAAACGGGTCTTGAGGGGT
TTTTTGCTGAAAGGAGGAACTATATCCGGAT
Features (pLannotate 1.2.2; 17 found; start..end, strand, type, name):
     12..440     +  rep_origin     f1 ori (sequence partly withheld): f1 bacteriophage origin of replication; arrow indicates direction of (+) strand synthesis
    493..550     +  promoter       AmpR promoter (fragment): bla
    559..1374    -  CDS            KanR: aminoglycoside phosphotransferase; aph(3')-Ia; confers resistance to kanamycin in bacteria or G418 (Geneticin®) in eukaryotes
   1496..2084    +  rep_origin     ori: high-copy-number ColE1/pMB1/pBR322/pUC origin of replication
   2270..2409    -  misc_feature   bom: basis of mobility region from pBR322
   2511..2702    -  CDS            rop: Rop protein, which maintains plasmids at low copy number; rop
   2719..3099    +  CDS            YPB1_ECOLX: Protein predicted: Swiss-Prot protein existence level 4. From Escherichia coli.
   3171..3462    -  CDS            TcR (fragment): tetracycline efflux protein; tet; confers resistance to tetracycline
   3477..3498    -  protein_bind   CAP binding site: CAP binding activates transcription in the presence of cAMP. E. coli catabolite activator protein
   3511..4593    -  CDS            lacI: lac repressor; lacI; The lac repressor binds to the lac operator to inhibit transcription in E. coli. This inhibition can be relieved by adding lactose or isopropyl-β-D-thiogalactopyranoside (IPTG).
   4594..4671    -  promoter       lacI promoter: lacI
   4679..4958    -  CDS            TcR (fragment): tetracycline efflux protein; tet; confers resistance to tetracycline
   4980..4998    +  promoter       T7 promoter: promoter for bacteriophage T7 RNA polymerase
   4999..5023    +  protein_bind   lac operator: The lac repressor binds to the lac operator to inhibit transcription in E. coli. This inhibition can be relieved by adding lactose or isopropyl-β-D-thiogalactopyranoside (IPTG). lac repressor encoded by lacI
   5746..5763    +  CDS            9xHis (fragment): 9xHis affinity tag
   5773..5822    +  CDS            SET1 (fragment): solubility-enhancement tag derived from T7 phage gene 10B
   5830..5877    +  terminator     T7 terminator: transcription terminator for bacteriophage T7 RNA polymerase
