[The description below was written by a language model from this plasmid's Addgene catalogue record and pLannotate feature annotations shown in this document.]
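Description:
pAc2_Cas6 is a bacterial expression plasmid built on the pET28b backbone that carries the cas6 gene from the second type I-E CRISPR-Cas system of Azotobacter chroococcum (given in the record as A. chroococcum). It is about 5.9 kb and is maintained in E. coli through a ColE1/pBR322-type origin together with the rop gene and the bom mobility region, which fits the catalogue's low-copy designation. Selection is by kanamycin through the aph(3')-Ia resistance gene, and an f1 origin is also present. Short tetracycline-resistance fragments and a fragment of the AmpR promoter are annotated, and these appear to be nonfunctional backbone remnants.

Expression follows the standard pET arrangement. A T7 promoter is followed immediately by a lac operator, and a plasmid-borne lacI gene under its own promoter supplies the repressor. Transcription therefore depends on T7 RNA polymerase and can be relieved with IPTG, and it ends at the T7 terminator. The automated feature table does not annotate the cas6 coding sequence itself, but the unannotated stretch of roughly 700 bp between the lac operator and the downstream elements is where the insert presumably lies. A short His-tag sequence, annotated as a 9xHis fragment, sits just after this region. Whether it is translated in frame with Cas6 cannot be determined from the record, and the cloning sites are listed as unknown.

The stated purpose is expression of this single Cas6 subunit. The associated work concerns rapid cell-free characterization of multi-subunit CRISPR effectors and transposons, which suggests the plasmid is used alongside companion constructs encoding the other subunits of the type I-E system. Part of the plasmid derives from material generated by a U.S. Department of Energy genome institute.
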