Addgene plasmid #178738: pAc2_Cas6
Purpose: Expression of A. chroococcum type I-E #2 cas6
Depositing lab: Chase Beisel. Depositing organization: Helmholtz-Zentrum fuer Infektionsforschung (HZI). Publication: Rapid cell-free characterization of multi-subunit CRISPR effectors and transposons. Wimmer F, Mougiakos I, Englert F, Beisel CL. Mol Cell. 2022 Feb 16. pii: S1097-2765(22)00102-2. doi: 10.1016/j.molcel.2022.01.026. PubMed 35216669.
Backbone
  Vector backbone: pET28b
  Vector type: Bacterial Expression
Growth in bacteria
  Bacterial resistance: Kanamycin, 50 μg/mL
  Growth temperature: 37°C
  Growth strain: DH5alpha
  Copy number: Low Copy
Gene/Insert
  Gene/Insert name: A. chroococcum type I-E #2 cas6
  Species: A. chroococcum
  Cloning method: Restriction Enzyme; 5′ cloning site Unknown (unknown if destroyed); 3′ cloning site Unknown (unknown if destroyed)
Resource information
  A portion of this plasmid was derived from a plasmid made by: U.S. Department of Energy Joint Genome Institute
Terms and licenses: Academic/Nonprofit Terms; Industry Terms: Not Available to Industry
Depositor comments: If used in a publication, please acknowledge that the plasmid pEcCas5 was generated by U.S. Department of Energy Joint Genome Institute, a DOE Office of Science User Facility. The associated work was supported by the Office of Science of the U.S. Department of Energy under Contract No. DE-AC02-05CH11231.
How to cite: pAc2_Cas6 was a gift from Chase Beisel (Addgene plasmid # 178738 ; http://n2t.net/addgene:178738 ; RRID:Addgene_178738)
